Addgene plasmid #133174: pOPS0533
Purpose: Reporter plasmid with a 12-nucleotide specific "barcode" sequence. This plasmid is not available as an individual bacterial stab, but can be requested as part of the Plasmid-ID Kit (Kit #1000000168 ).
Depositing lab: Philip Poole. Depositing organization: University of Oxford. Publication: Optimizing Rhizobium-legume symbioses by simultaneous measurement of rhizobial competitiveness and N2 fixation in nodules. Mendoza-Suarez MA, Geddes BA, Sanchez-Canizares C, Ramirez-Gonzalez RH, Kirchhelle C, Jorrin B, Poole PS. Proc Natl Acad Sci U S A. 2020 May 5;117(18):9822-9831. doi: 10.1073/pnas.1921225117. Epub 2020 Apr 21. PubMed 32317381.
Backbone
  Vector backbone: pOGG026 (Addgene ID 113992)
  Vector type: Bacterial Expression
Growth in bacteria
  Bacterial resistance: Kanamycin, 50 μg/mL
  Growth temperature: 37°C
  Growth strain: ST18 (S17 delta pir delta hemA)
  Copy number: Low Copy
Gene/Insert
  Gene/Insert name: PU module (PsNifH from pOGG043), SC module (sfGFP from pOGG037), and T module (TTGGGTACACGT and universal primer binding site)
  Species: Synthetic
  Mutation: Domesticated for Golden Gate cloning
  Cloning method: Unknown
Terms and licenses: Academic/Nonprofit Terms; Industry Terms: Not Available to Industry
Depositor comments: The only difference is the sequence: TTGGGTACACGT . Please note that this plasmid may require a unique bacterial strain, so make sure to confirm that you can also obtain the appropriate growth strain. Please contact us or contact our distributors if you have any questions. This plasmid is not available as an individual bacterial stab, but can be requested as part of the Plasmid-ID Kit (Kit #1000000168 ).
How to cite: pOPS0533 was a gift from Philip Poole (Addgene plasmid # 133174)
