[The description below was written by a language model from this plasmid's Addgene catalogue record and pLannotate feature annotations shown in this document.]
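Description:
pOPS0533 is a low-copy, broad-host-range bacterial reporter plasmid built on the pOGG026 backbone and assembled by Golden Gate cloning from domesticated synthetic modules. It is one member of a Plasmid-ID kit in which the plasmids are otherwise identical and differ only in a 12-nucleotide barcode. The 7,030 nt annotated sequence shows an RK2/IncP-type replicon: oriV together with the trfA replication initiator supports replication, and an incP oriT allows conjugative transfer from a mobilising donor, consistent with the recorded ST18 growth strain. Selection is by kanamycin through aphA1 (nptI). Plasmid maintenance without antibiotic pressure is supported by the RK2 par region. In this region, the parD/parE toxin-antitoxin pair kills plasmid-free segregants, and parA and parB contribute to partitioning. Short annotated fragments of the Tn5 transposase, the CloDF13 origin and lacZα appear to be backbone or cloning remnants rather than functional parts.

The payload is a three-module reporter. A promoter module (PsNifH, from pOGG043) drives a superfolder GFP coding module, followed by a terminal module that carries the unique barcode and a universal primer binding site. The nifH promoter is not annotated in the feature table but presumably lies in the unannotated stretch immediately upstream of sfGFP. The lambda t0 and rrnB T1 terminators flank the cassette and insulate it from backbone transcription. The associated publication concerns Rhizobium-legume symbioses. There, the barcode would let individually tagged rhizobial strains be identified and counted in nodules as a measure of competitiveness, while nifH-driven sfGFP fluorescence would report nitrogen-fixation gene expression in the same nodules.
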