Features (pLannotate 1.2.2; 14 found; start..end, strand, type, name):
      9..103     +  terminator     lambda t0 terminator: transcription terminator from phage lambda
    213..1025    +  CDS            aphA1: KKA1_ECOLX - Also known as nptI. Protein inferred from homology: Swiss-Prot protein existence level 3. Resistance to kanamycin and structurally-related aminoglycosides, including amikacin. From Escherichia coli.
   1179..1287    +  oriT           oriT: incP origin of transfer
   1348..2496    -  CDS            trfA: trans-acting replication protein that binds to and activates oriV
   2548..2829    -  CDS            tnpA (fragment): TN5P_ECOLX - Also known as tnp. Experimental evidence at protein level: Swiss-Prot protein existence level 1. Mediates transposition of transposon Tn5 by a 'cut and paste' mechanism. First, the monomeric transposase binds the 19 bp inverted DNA repeats flanking the transposon. Then, dimerization of the DNA- bound transposase creates a synaptic DNA complex. After nicking of the first DNA strand, excision of the transposon proceeds through a series of intermediates. The transposase then mediates the insertion of the transposon at a new site by strand transfer. The activity of the wild- type tran
   2889..3420    -  rep_origin     oriV: incP origin of replication
   3476..3511    -  rep_origin     CloDF13 ori (fragment): Plasmids containing the CloDF13 (CDF) origin of replication can be propagated in E. coli cells that contain additional plasmids with compatible origins.
   3635..3943    -  CDS            parE: PARE_ECOLX - Experimental evidence at protein level: Swiss-Prot protein existence level 1. Toxin component of a type II toxin-antitoxin (TA) system involved in plasmid partition. Acts by inhibiting DNA gyrase, converting supercoiled plasmid DNA into a singly cleaved linear form in an ATP-dependent fashion. To do so it probably interacts with one of the gyrase subunits. Gyrase inhibition is prevented by antitoxin ParD, and is reversed in vitro by incubation with ParD. In cells that have lost the plasmid filamentation and growth inhibition occur; this is suppressed when ParD is supplied in trans
   3943..4191    -  CDS            parD: PARD_ECOLX - Experimental evidence at protein level: Swiss-Prot protein existence level 1. Antitoxin component of a type II toxin-antitoxin (TA) system involved in plasmid partition. Inhibits the anti-DNA gyrase activity of toxin ParE; reverses and restores gyrase catalytic activity in vitro. The parDE operon alone is capable of stabilizing an RK2-derived minireplicon under defined growth conditions in several different Gram- negative bacteria. It does so by the post-segregational killing (PSK) of plasmid-free cells, also referred to as a plasmid addiction system. Binds its own promoter, autor
   4320..5162    +  CDS            parB: PARB4_ECOLX - Protein predicted: Swiss-Prot protein existence level 4. Involved in plasmid partition. From Escherichia coli.
   5126..5782    +  CDS            parA: PARA4_ECOLX - Protein inferred from homology: Swiss-Prot protein existence level 3. Involved in plasmid partition. From Escherichia coli.
   5942..6028    -  terminator     rrnB T1 terminator: Escherichia coli rrnB; transcription terminator T1 from the E. coli rrnB gene
   6275..6988    +  CDS            superfolder GFP: GFP variant that folds robustly even when fused to poorly folded proteins (Pédelacq et al., 2006)
   7005..7030    +  CDS            lacZα (fragment): LacZα fragment of β-galactosidase; lacZ fragment
>Addgene plasmid #133174 | pOPS0533 | addgene full sequence | sequence record 275076 | Addgene NGS Result
CGCTCTTGGACTCCTGTTGATAGATCCAGTAATGACCTCAGAACTCCATCTGGATTTGTTCAGAACGCTC
GGTTGCCGCCGGGCGTTTTTTATTGGTGAGAATCCAGGCAATTGTGTCTCAAAATCTCTGATGTTACATT
GCACAAGATAAAAATATATCATCATGAACAATAAAACTGTCTGCTTACATAAACAGTAATACAAGGGGTG
TTATGAGCCATATTCAGCGTGAAACGAGCTGTAGCCGTCCGCGTCTGAACAGCAACATGGATGCGGATCT
GTATGGCTATAAATGGGCGCGTGATAACGTGGGTCAGAGCGGCGCGACCATTTATCGTCTGTATGGCAAA
CCGGATGCGCCGGAACTGTTTCTGAAACATGGCAAAGGCAGCGTGGCGAACGATGTGACCGATGAAATGG
TGCGTCTGAACTGGCTGACCGAATTTATGCCGCTGCCGACCATTAAACATTTTATTCGCACCCCGGATGA
TGCGTGGCTGCTGACCACCGCGATTCCGGGCAAAACCGCGTTTCAGGTGCTGGAAGAATATCCGGATAGC
GGCGAAAACATTGTGGATGCGCTGGCCGTGTTTCTGCGTCGTCTGCATAGCATTCCGGTGTGCAACTGCC
CGTTTAACAGCGATCGTGTGTTTCGTCTGGCCCAGGCGCAGAGCCGTATGAACAACGGCCTGGTGGATGC
GAGCGATTTTGATGATGAACGTAACGGCTGGCCGGTGGAACAGGTGTGGAAAGAAATGCATAAACTGCTG
CCGTTTAGCCCGGATAGCGTGGTGACCCACGGCGATTTTAGCCTGGATAACCTGATTTTCGATGAAGGCA
AACTGATTGGCTGCATTGATGTGGGCCGTGTGGGCATTGCGGATCGTTATCAGGATCTGGCCATTCTGTG
GAACTGCCTGGGCGAATTTAGCCCGAGCCTGCAAAAACGTCTGTTTCAGAAATATGGCATTGATAATCCG
GATATGAACAAACTGCAATTTCATCTGATGCTGGATGAATTTTTCTAATAATTAATTGAACTACTTTTCC
GCTGCATAACCCTGCTTCGGGGTCATTATAGCGATTTTTTCGGTATATCCATCCTTTTTCGCACGATATA
CAGGATTTTGCCAAAGGGTTCGTGTAGACTTTCCTTGGTGTATCCAACGGCGTCAGCCGGGCAGGATAGG
TGAAGTAGGCCCACCCGCGAGCGGGTGTTCCTTCTTCACTGTCCCTTATTCGCACCTGGCGGTGCTCAAC
GGGAATCCTGCTCTGCGAGGCTGGCCGTAGGCCGGCCGCGATGCAGGTGGCTGCTGAACCCCCAGCCGGA
ACTGACCCCACAAGGCCCTAGCGTTTGCAATGCACCAGGTCATCATTGACCCAGGCGTGTTCCACCAGGC
CGCTGCCTCGCAACTCTTCGCAGGCTTCGCCGACCTGCTCGCGCCACTTCTTCACGCGGGTGGAATCCGA
TCCGCACATGAGGCGGAAGGTTTCCAGCTTGAGCGGGTACGGCTCCCGGTGCGAGCTGAAATAGTCGAAC
ATCCGTCGGGCCGTCGGCGACAGCTTGCGGTACTTCTCCCATATGAATTTCGTGTAGTGGTCGCCAGCAA
ACAGCACGACGATTTCCTCGTCGATCAGGACCTGGCAACGGGACGTTTTCTTGCCACGGTCCAGGACGCG
GAAGCGGTGCAGCAGCGACACCGATTCCAGGTGCCCAACGCGGTCGGACGTGAAGCCCATCGCCGTCGCC
TGTAGGCGCGACAGGCATTCCTCGGCCTTCGTGTAATACCGGCCATTGATCGACCAGCCCAGGTCCTGGC
AAAGCTCGTAGAACGTGAAGGTGATCGGCTCGCCGATAGGGGTGCGCTTCGCGTACTCCAACACCTGCTG
CCACACCAGTTCGTCATCGTCGGCCCGCAGCTCGACGCCGGTGTAGGTGATCTTCACGTCCTTGTTGACG
TGGAAAATGACCTTGTTTTGCAGCGCCTCGCGCGGGATTTTCTTGTTGCGCGTGGTGAACAGGGCAGAGC
GGGCCGTGTCGTTTGGCATCGCTCGCATCGTGTCCGGCCACGGCGCAATATCGAACAAGGAAAGCTGCAT
TTCCTTGATCTGCTGCTTCGTGTGTTTCAGCAACGCGGCCTGCTTGGCTTCGCTGACCTGTTTTGCCAGG
TCCTCGCCGGCGGTTTTTCGCTTCTTGGTCGTCATAGTTCCTCGCGTGTCGATGGTCATCGACTTCGCCA
AACCTGCCGCCTCCTGTTCGAGCCGACGCGAACGCTCCACGGCGGCCGATGGCGCGGGCAGGGCAGGGGG
AGCCAGTTGCACGCTGTCGCGCTCGATCTTGGCCGTAGCTTGCTGGACTATCGAGCCGACGGACTGGAAG
GTTTCGCGGGGCGCACGCATGACGGTGCGGCTTGCGATGGTTTCGGCATCCTCGGCGGAAAACCCCGCGT
CGATCAGTTCTTGCCTGTATGCCTTCCGGTCAAACGTCCGATTCATTCACCCTCCTTGCGGGATTGCCCC
GGAATTAATTCCCCGGATCGATCCGTCGATCTTGATCCCCTGCGCCATCAGATCCTTGGCGGCAAGAAAG
CCATCCAGTTTACTTTGCAGGGCTTCCCAACCTTACCAGAGGGCGCCCCAGCTGGCAATTCCGGTTCGCT
TGCTGTCCATAAAACCGCCCAGTCTAGCTATCGCCATGTAAGCCCACTGCAAGCTACCTGCTTTCTCTTT
GCGCTTGCGTTTTCCCTTGTCCAGATAGCCCAGTAGCTGACATTCATCCGGGGTCAGCACCGTTTCTGCG
GACTGGCTTTCTACGTGGCTGCCATTTTTGGGGTGAGGCCGTTCGCGGCCGAGGGGCGCAGCCCCTGGGG
GGATGGGAGGCCCGCGTTAGCGGGCCGGGAGGGTTCGAGAAGGGGGGGCACCCCCCTTCGGCGTGCGCGG
TCACGCGCACAGGGCGCAGCCCTGGTTAAAAACAAGGTTTATAAATATTGGTTTAAAAGCAGGTTAAAAG
ACAGGTTAGCGGTGGCCGAAAAACGGGCGGAAACCCTTGCAAATGCTGGATTTTCTGCCTGTGGACAGCC
CCTCAAATGTCAATAGGTGCGCCCCTCATCTGTCAGCACTCTGCCCCTCAAGTGTCAAGGATCGCGCCCC
TCATCTGTCAGTAGTCGCGCCCCTCAAGTGTCAATACCGCAGGGCACTTATCCCCAGGCTTGTCCACATC
ATCTGTGGGAAACTCGCGTAAAATCAGGCGTTTTCGCCGATTTGCGAGGCTGGCCAGCTCCACGTCGCCG
GCCGAAATCGAGCCTGCCCCTCATCTGTCAACGCCGCGCCGGGTGAGTCGGCCCCTCAAGTGTCAACGTC
CGCCCCTCATCTGTCAGTGAGGGCCAAGTTTTCCGCGAGGTATCCACAACGCCGGCGGCCCTACATGGCT
CTGCTGTAGTGAGTGGGTTGCGCTCCGGCAGCGGTCCTGATCCCCCGCAGAAAAAAAGGATCTCAAGAAG
ATCCTTTGATCTTTTCTACATTACTGCATGAGCTTGTGGAAGTGTGCTGAGCATAAATGATTCTCCTAGC
TGTTCTTTGGGTAAGTACGCCATCAGGACGTTGTGAGTGGCGCGATTTTTAGCGGCTGAAATCAGCCCTT
GAGCCTGTCGGCAAGTCGCGTCATGAGGTCCATGCGCTCATGCAGGATCGCCACGACCAACGCGGGTTCG
CCCGCACGCGGCAGGCAAAAAACGTAGTGGTGTTCGCAGCGGGCCATCCGCAGCGCGGGAAAGAGTTCGC
TCATGTCCTTAAACGGGCCTTCGCCGGCGGCAAGCCTGGCTATGCCCTGTTCCAGCTTAGCGATATAGCG
GCGCACCTGCGCCGCGCCCCACTCCCGGCGCGTGTAGCGGATGATGCCGCGTAGATCGGCTTCGGCCTCA
GCCGTGAGGATGTAGGCCGTCAAGCGCGATCCCCGCTGAGTTCTTCATCAAGAATTTCGCCGACGCTCTT
GGTGGACACCTTGCCGGCAAGCCCATCGTTGATGCGGTTCCCCAGCATGGTTTTCAGTTCCTGCCATGCC
TGATCGGCATCAGCGTCACCGGGGAACAGACGTTCGAGGGCGTATTGCTTAATGGTCTTGCCCTGCAAGG
CGGCCAGGGCTTTCAGGCTCTGGTGCTGCTGGTCCGTCATGTCGATTGTCAGGCGGCTCATTGGATAACC
TCCATAAAATACACGTAACCACATTAGCACATATGTGGGCGTGAGGCTACAGCGCGAGGCGCATTAAGGT
CGGGAAAATGCGCTAGGCGCATTTAAATTGCGTATTGCTGTAATGCGCCATGCCGGCTAGACTAGGCCCA
AATGGGTATACCCAATTTGACCAAGGGGGACGCGATGAGGGCGGCCAAGCACTACCGACAACTTCTATCC
ATCGACTTCAACATCGAGGCGCTGGCCTTCGTGCCTGGACCCGACGGCACACGCGGCCGGCGCATCCACG
TCCTGGGGCGCGAGGTCCGCGACCGGCCCGGCCTGGTCGAGTACCTTTCGCCGGCGTTCGGCTCGCGGGT
GGCGCTGGACGGCTACTGCAAGGCCAATTTCGATGCAGTGCTGCACCTGGCGTACCCCGATCATCAGCAA
TGGGGCCACGCATGAAGCGCCGAAGCTACGCCATGCTGCGCGCCGCTGCCGCGCTGGCCGTCCTGGTCGT
TGCCTCGCCGGCATGGGCCGAGCTGCGCGGCGAGGTCGTGCGCATCATCGACGGCGACACCATCGACGTG
CTGGTAGACAAGCAGCCGGTGCGCGTGCGCCTGGTGGACATTGACGCGCCGGAAAAGCGGCAAGCCTTCG
GCGAACGTGCGCGCCAGGCGCTGGCCGGCATGGTGTTCCGCCGGCACGTCCTGGTCGACGAGAAGGACAC
CGACCGTTACGGCCGCACGCTGGGCACCGTCTGGGTCAACATGGAGCTGGCCAGCCGGCCGCCGCAGCCG
CGCAACGTCAACGCCGCGATGGTTCACCAGGGCATGGCGTGGGCCTATCGCTTCCACGGCCGCGCGGCCG
ACCCTGAAATGCTGCGGCTCGAACAGGAGGCGCGAGGCAAGCGCGTCGGCCTCTGGTCCGATCCGCACGC
CGTCGAGCCGTGGAAATGGCGACGCGAGAGCAACAACCGGAGGGACGAAGGTTGAAGGTCGCCCGCATCT
ACCTGCGCGCCAGTACGGACGAGCAGAATCTTGAACGCCAGGAGAGCCTTGTAGCGGCCACGCGGGCCGC
CGGGTACTACGTCGCCGGCATCTACCGCGAGAAGGCGTCCGGCGCACGCGCCGACCGGCCCGAGCTGCTG
CGCATGATCGCGGACCTGCAACCTGGTGAAGTCGTCGTTGCGGAGAAGATCGACCGCATCAGCCGCTTGC
CGTTGGCCGAGGCCGAGCGCCTGGTTGCGTCGATCCGGGCCAAAGGGGCCAAGCTGGCCGTGCCTGGCGT
GGTGGACCTGTCGGAGCTGGCCGCCGAGGCGAACGGAGTGGCGAAAATCGTTCTGGAATCCGTCCAGGAC
ATGCTTTTGAAGCTCGCCTTGCAGATGGCCCGCGACGACTACGAGGATCGGCGCGAGCGTCAACGTCAGG
GTGTCCAGTTGGCGAAGGCCGCCGGCCGCTACACCGGCCGCAAACGTGACGCCGGCATGCACGACCGCAT
CATCACGCTTCGCTCCGGCGGATCGAGCATTGCCAAGACGGCCAAGCTGGTCGGATGCAGCCCGAGCCAG
GTCAAACGAGTGTGGGCGGCCTGGAACGCGCAGCAGCAAAAATAAAGCCGGGCAGTGCCCGGCTTTTCTC
ACCTTTTCGCGTCCCGCAGGGCCGCTGCGAGCGCCCTACCTAGATCCTCGCTTTCCCCCTCGGTGTAGTC
CGGCCAGGGCACGAAGGGCGCGGATGCGAACCTGTTGAGCAGGTCAGATCTAGGGCGGCGGATTTGTCCT
ACTCAGGAGAGCGTTCACCGACAAACAACAGATAAAACGAAAGGCCCAGTCTTTCGACTGAGCCTTTCGT
TTTATTTGATGCCTGCCGAATTCGGATCCGGAGCTCGACACGACATTGTCGTCACCTTTGTCGGGTCCGC
GACAAGCTTTTTGTTCCTCGATCCCGTATGTTTTCGCCTAAATATCTGAAACAGCAGCAAATTATTTTTC
GTTAGCTCAATCGGCCCACTTGGCACGAGTCTTGAAATTTATTGCGAGGCGGCGGAGCTGCCGGCCGCAT
CCGTGCGGCATAACCACGGTTGTGAACAAATGAAGGAAGGCCAAATGCGTAAAGGCGAAGAGCTGTTCAC
TGGTGTCGTCCCTATTCTGGTGGAACTGGATGGTGATGTCAACGGTCATAAGTTTTCCGTGCGTGGCGAG
GGTGAAGGTGACGCAACTAATGGTAAACTGACGCTGAAGTTCATCTGTACTACTGGTAAACTGCCGGTAC
CTTGGCCGACTCTGGTAACGACGCTGACTTATGGTGTTCAGTGCTTTGCTCGTTATCCGGACCATATGAA
GCAGCATGACTTCTTCAAGTCCGCCATGCCGGAAGGCTATGTGCAGGAACGCACGATTTCCTTTAAGGAT
GACGGCACGTACAAAACGCGTGCGGAAGTGAAATTTGAAGGCGATACCCTGGTAAACCGCATTGAGCTGA
AAGGCATTGACTTTAAAGAAGATGGCAATATCCTGGGCCATAAGCTGGAATACAATTTTAACAGCCACAA
TGTTTACATCACCGCCGATAAACAAAAAAATGGCATTAAAGCGAATTTTAAAATTCGCCACAACGTTGAG
GATGGCAGCGTGCAGCTGGCTGATCACTACCAGCAAAACACTCCAATCGGTGATGGTCCTGTTCTGCTGC
CAGACAATCACTATCTGAGCACGCAAAGCGTTCTGTCTAAAGATCCGAACGAGAAACGCGATCATATGGT
TCTGCTGGAGTTCGTAACCGCAGCGGGCATCACGCATGGTATGGATGAACTGTACAAATGAGCTTTTGGG
TACACGTCGTTTTACAACGTCGTGACTGGG
